Addgene plasmid #82737: pDONR223_RIT1_p.R122L
Purpose: Gateway Donor vector containing RIT1, part of the Target Accelerator Plasmid Collection.
Depositing lab: Jesse Boehm & Matthew Meyerson & David Root. Depositing organization: Broad Institute. Publication: High-throughput Phenotyping of Lung Cancer Somatic Mutations. Berger AH, Brooks AN, Wu X, Shrestha Y, Chouinard C, Piccioni F, Bagul M, Kamburov A, Imielinski M, Hogstrom L, Zhu C, Yang X, Pantel S, Sakai R, Watson J, Kaplan N, Campbell JD, Singh S, Root DE, Narayan R, Natoli T, Lahr DL, Tirosh I, Tamayo P, Getz G, Wong B, Doench J, Subramanian A, Golub TR, Meyerson M, Boehm JS. Cancer Cell. 2016 Aug 8;30(2):214-28. doi: 10.1016/j.ccell.2016.06.022. Epub 2016 Jul 28. PubMed 27478040.
Backbone
  Vector backbone: pDONR223
  Backbone manufacturer: Invitrogen
  Vector type: Gateway Entry vector
Growth in bacteria
  Bacterial resistance: Spectinomycin, 50 μg/mL
  Growth temperature: 37°C
  Growth strain: DH5alpha
  Copy number: High Copy
Gene/Insert
  Gene/Insert name: RIT1 (alt name: NM_006912)
  Species: H. sapiens (human)
  Mutation: R122L
  Entrez Gene: RIT1 (a.k.a. NS8, RIBB, RIT, ROC1)
  Promoter: None
  Cloning method: Gateway Cloning
  Sequencing primers: 5′ M13pUC-fwd; 3′ M13-Rev
Terms and licenses: Academic/Nonprofit Terms; Industry Terms: Not Available to Industry
Depositor comments: CLOSED (stop codon immediately follows insert)
How to cite: pDONR223_RIT1_p.R122L was a gift from Jesse Boehm & Matthew Meyerson & David Root (Addgene plasmid # 82737 ; http://n2t.net/addgene:82737 ; RRID:Addgene_82737)
