[The description below was written by a language model from this plasmid's Addgene catalogue record and pLannotate feature annotations shown in this document.]
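Description:
pDONR223_RIT1_p.R122L is a Gateway entry clone built on the Invitrogen pDONR223 backbone. It carries the human RIT1 open reading frame (reference transcript NM_006912) with the R122L amino-acid substitution. It is a small (about 3.5 kb) bacterial plasmid that replicates from a high-copy ColE1/pUC-type origin. Selection is with spectinomycin, through the aadA aminoglycoside adenylyltransferase gene (SmR). This gene lies downstream of fragments of a class 1 integron Pc promoter and a gentamicin acetyltransferase gene, which are remnants of the resistance cassette's origin.

The RIT1 coding sequence is flanked on both sides by attL-type recombination sites. The automated annotation labels both of them attL3, though an entry clone needs two distinct attL sites for directional transfer. These sites allow an LR Clonase reaction to move the ORF into any compatible Gateway destination vector. The record lists no promoter for the insert, so the plasmid serves as a storage and shuttling vector rather than an expression construct. An annotated T7 promoter sits outside the downstream att site and points toward the insert in antisense orientation. The rrnB T1 and T2 terminators upstream insulate the cloning region from read-through transcription. Short lacI and lacZα fragments are backbone remnants. The clone is "closed", meaning a stop codon immediately follows the ORF, so the native C-terminus is retained and C-terminal fusion tags from a destination vector will not be translated.

RIT1 encodes a Ras-family GTPase that signals through the Ras-MAPK cascade. This mutant allele belongs to the Target Accelerator Plasmid Collection, which was assembled for high-throughput functional phenotyping of somatic mutations found in lung cancer. It is typically transferred into expression vectors to compare the variant with wild-type RIT1.
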