Features (pLannotate 1.2.2; 12 found; start..end, strand, type, name):
    121..213     +  CDS            lacI (fragment): lac repressor; lacI; The lac repressor binds to the lac operator to inhibit transcription in E. coli. This inhibition can be relieved by adding lactose or isopropyl-β-D-thiogalactopyranoside (IPTG).
    268..295     -  terminator     rrnB T2 terminator: transcription terminator T2 from the E. coli rrnB gene
    427..470     +  terminator     rrnB T1 terminator: Escherichia coli rrnB; transcription terminator T1 from the E. coli rrnB gene
    517..553     -  CDS            lacZα (fragment): LacZα fragment of β-galactosidase; lacZ fragment
    570..665     +  protein_bind   attL3: mutant version of attL; recombination site for the Gateway® LR reaction LR Clonase™
    671..1327    +  CDS            RIT1: RIT1_HUMAN - Also known as RIBB, RIT, ROC1. Experimental evidence at protein level: Swiss-Prot protein existence level 1. Plays a crucial role in coupling NGF stimulation to the activation of both EPHB2 and MAPK14 signaling pathways and in NGF- dependent neuronal differentiation. Involved in ELK1 transactivation through the Ras-MAPK signaling cascade that mediates a wide variety of cellular functions, including cell proliferation, survival, and differentiation. From Homo sapiens (Human).
   1335..1430    -  protein_bind   attL3: mutant version of attL; recombination site for the Gateway® LR reaction LR Clonase™
   1449..1467    -  promoter       T7 promoter: promoter for bacteriophage T7 RNA polymerase
   1657..1680    +  promoter       Pc promoter (fragment): intI1 (promoter lies within the coding sequence); class 1 integron promoter
   1856..1912    +  CDS            GmR (fragment): gentamycin acetyltransferase; aacC1; confers resistance to gentamycin
   1919..2710    +  CDS            SmR: aminoglycoside adenylyltransferase (Murphy, 1985); aadA; confers resistance to spectinomycin and streptomycin
   2803..3391    +  rep_origin     ori: high-copy-number ColE1/pMB1/pBR322/pUC origin of replication
>Addgene plasmid #82737 | pDONR223_RIT1_p.R122L | addgene full sequence | sequence record 161708 | Addgene NGS result
CTTTCCTGCGTTATCCCCTGATTCTGTGGATAACCGTATTACCGCCTTTGAGTGAGCTGATACCGCTCGC
CGCAGCCGAACGACCGAGCGCAGCGAGTCAGTGAGCGAGGAAGCGGAAGAGCGCCCAATACGCAAACCGC
CTCTCCCCGCGCGTTGGCCGATTCATTAATGCAGCTGGCACGACAGGTTTCCCGACTGGAAAGCGGGCAG
TGAGCGCAACGCAATTAATACGCGTACCGCTAGCCAGGAAGAGTTTGTAGAAACGCAAAAAGGCCATCCG
TCAGGATGGCCTTCTGCTTAGTTTGATGCCTGGCAGTTTATGGCGGGCGTCCTGCCCGCCACCCTCCGGG
CCGTTGCTTCACAACGTTCAAATCCGCTCCCGGCGGATTTGTCCTACTCAGGAGAGCGTTCACCGACAAA
CAACAGATAAAACGAAAGGCCCAGTCTTCCGACTGAGCCTTTCGTTTTATTTGATGCCTGGCAGTTCCCT
ACTCTCGCGTTAACGCTAGCATGGATGTTTTCCCAGTCACGACGTTGTAAAACGACGGCCAGTCTTAAGC
TCGGGCCCCAAATAATGATTTTATTTTGACTGATAGTGACCTGTTCGTTGCAACAAATTGATGAGCAATG
CTTTTTTATAATGCCAACTTTGTACAAAAAAGTTGGCACCATGGATTCTGGAACTCGCCCAGTTGGTAGC
TGCTGTAGCAGCCCCGCTGGGCTCTCACGGGAGTACAAACTAGTGATGCTGGGTGCTGGTGGTGTAGGGA
AGAGTGCCATGACCATGCAGTTCATCAGCCACCGATTCCCAGAAGATCATGATCCCACCATTGAAGATGC
TTATAAGATCAGGATCCGTATTGATGATGAGCCTGCCAATCTGGACATTTTGGATACAGCTGGACAGGCA
GAGTTTACAGCCATGCGGGACCAGTATATGAGGGCAGGAGAAGGGTTTATCATCTGTTACTCTATCACGG
ATCGTCGAAGTTTCCATGAAGTTCGTGAGTTTAAACAGCTTATTTATCGAGTCCTACGTACTGACGATAC
ACCTGTGGTTCTTGTGGGAAACAAGTCAGACCTCAAACAGCTAAGACAGGTCACCAAGGAAGAAGGATTG
GCCTTGGCCCGAGAATTCAGCTGTCCCTTTTTTGAGACATCTGCTGCATACCGCTACTATATTGATGATG
TTTTCCATGCCCTTGTACGGGAGATACGTAGGAAAGAAAAGGAGGCAGTACTGGCCATGGAGAAAAAATC
TAAGCCCAAAAACAGTGTATGGAAGAGGCTAAAATCACCATTCCGGAAGAAGAAAGATTCAGTAACTTGA
TTGCCAACTTTCTTGTACAAAGTTGGCATTATAAGAAAGCATTGCTTATCAATTTGTTGCAACGAACAGG
TCACTATCAGTCAAAATAAAATCATTATTTGCCATCCAGCTGATATCCCCTATAGTGAGTCGTATTACAT
GGTCATAGCTGTTTCCTGGCAGCTCTGGCCCGTGTCTCAAAATCTCTGATGTTACATTGCACAAGATAAA
AATATATCATCATGCCTCCTCTAGACCAGCCAGGACAGAAATGCCTCGACTTCGCTGCTACCCAAGGTTG
CCGGGTGACGCACACCGTGGAAACGGATGAAGGCACGAACCCAGTGGACATAAGCCTGTTCGGTTCGTAA
GCTGTAATGCAAGTAGCGTATGCGCTCACGCAACTGGTCCAGAACCTTGACCGAACGCAGCGGTGGTAAC
GGCGCAGTGGCGGTTTTCATGGCTTGTTATGACTGTTTTTTTGGGGTACAGTCTATGCCTCGGGCATCCA
AGCAGCAAGCGCGTTACGCCGTGGGTCGATGTTTGATGTTATGGAGCAGCAACGATGTTACGCAGCAGGG
CAGTCGCCCTAAAACAAAGTTAAACATTATGAGGGAAGCGGTGATCGCCGAAGTATCGACTCAACTATCA
GAGGTAGTTGGCGTCATCGAGCGCCATCTCGAACCGACGTTGCTGGCCGTACATTTGTACGGCTCCGCAG
TGGATGGCGGCCTGAAGCCACACAGTGATATTGATTTGCTGGTTACGGTGACCGTAAGGCTTGATGAAAC
AACGCGGCGAGCTTTGATCAACGACCTTTTGGAAACTTCGGCTTCCCCTGGAGAGAGCGAGATTCTCCGC
GCTGTAGAAGTCACCATTGTTGTGCACGACGACATCATTCCGTGGCGTTATCCAGCTAAGCGCGAACTGC
AATTTGGAGAATGGCAGCGCAATGACATTCTTGCAGGTATCTTCGAGCCAGCCACGATCGACATTGATCT
GGCTATCTTGCTGACAAAAGCAAGAGAACATAGCGTTGCCTTGGTAGGTCCAGCGGCGGAGGAACTCTTT
GATCCGGTTCCTGAACAGGATCTATTTGAGGCGCTAAATGAAACCTTAACGCTATGGAACTCGCCGCCCG
ACTGGGCTGGCGATGAGCGAAATGTAGTGCTTACGTTGTCCCGCATTTGGTACAGCGCAGTAACCGGCAA
AATCGCGCCGAAGGATGTCGCTGCCGACTGGGCAATGGAGCGCCTGCCGGCCCAGTATCAGCCCGTCATA
CTTGAAGCTAGACAGGCTTATCTTGGACAAGAAGAAGATCGCTTGGCCTCGCGCGCAGATCAGTTGGAAG
AATTTGTCCACTACGTGAAAGGCGAGATCACCAAGGTAGTCGGCAAATAACCCTCGAGCCACCCATGACC
AAAATCCCTTAACGTGAGTTACGCGTCGTTCCACTGAGCGTCAGACCCCGTAGAAAAGATCAAAGGATCT
TCTTGAGATCCTTTTTTTCTGCGCGTAATCTGCTGCTTGCAAACAAAAAAACCACCGCTACCAGCGGTGG
TTTGTTTGCCGGATCAAGAGCTACCAACTCTTTTTCCGAAGGTAACTGGCTTCAGCAGAGCGCAGATACC
AAATACTGTTCTTCTAGTGTAGCCGTAGTTAGGCCACCACTTCAAGAACTCTGTAGCACCGCCTACATAC
CTCGCTCTGCTAATCCTGTTACCAGTGGCTGCTGCCAGTGGCGATAAGTCGTGTCTTACCGGGTTGGACT
CAAGACGATAGTTACCGGATAAGGCGCAGCGGTCGGGCTGAACGGGGGGTTCGTGCACACAGCCCAGCTT
GGAGCGAACGACCTACACCGAACTGAGATACCTACAGCGTGAGCTATGAGAAAGCGCCACGCTTCCCGAA
GGGAGAAAGGCGGACAGGTATCCGGTAAGCGGCAGGGTCGGAACAGGAGAGCGCACGAGGGAGCTTCCAG
GGGGAAACGCCTGGTATCTTTATAGTCCTGTCGGGTTTCGCCACCTCTGACTTGAGCGTCGATTTTTGTG
ATGCTCGTCAGGGGGGCGGAGCCTATGGAAAAACGCCAGCAACGCGGCCTTTTTACGGTTCCTGGCCTTT
TGCTGGCCTTTTGCTCACATGTT
