>Addgene plasmid #82737 | pDONR223_RIT1_p.R122L | depositor partial sequence | sequence record 157463 | Insert sequence
ATGGATTCTGGAACTCGCCCAGTTGGTAGCTGCTGTAGCAGCCCCGCTGGGCTCTCACGGGAGTACAAAC
TAGTGATGCTGGGTGCTGGTGGTGTAGGGAAGAGTGCCATGACCATGCAGTTCATCAGCCACCGATTCCC
AGAAGATCATGATCCCACCATTGAAGATGCTTATAAGATCAGGATCCGTATTGATGATGAGCCTGCCAAT
CTGGACATTTTGGATACAGCTGGACAGGCAGAGTTTACAGCCATGCGGGACCAGTATATGAGGGCAGGAG
AAGGGTTTATCATCTGTTACTCTATCACGGATCGTCGAAGTTTCCATGAAGTTCGTGAGTTTAAACAGCT
TATTTATCTAGTCCGACGTACTGACGATACACCTGTGGTTCTTGTGGGAAACAAGTCAGACCTCAAACAG
CTAAGACAGGTCACCAAGGAAGAAGGATTGGCCTTGGCCCGAGAATTCAGCTGTCCCTTTTTTGAGACAT
CTGCTGCATACCGCTACTATATTGATGATGTTTTCCATGCCCTTGTACGGGAGATACGTAGGAAAGAAAA
GGAGGCAGTACTGGCCATGGAGAAAAAATCTAAGCCCAAAAACAGTGTATGGAAGAGGCTAAAATCACCA
TTCCGGAAGAAGAAAGATTCAGTAACTTGA
